Addgene plasmid #148102: pnYC-NpM-NcPAN2_1-368_Y
Purpose: Bacterial Expression of NcPAN2_1-368
Depositing lab: Elisa Izaurralde. Depositing organization: Max Planck Institute for Developmental Biology. Publication: An asymmetric PAN3 dimer recruits a single PAN2 exonuclease to mediate mRNA deadenylation and decay. Jonas S, Christie M, Peter D, Bhandari D, Loh B, Huntzinger E, Weichenrieder O, Izaurralde E. Nat Struct Mol Biol. 2014 Jul;21(7):599-608. doi: 10.1038/nsmb.2837. Epub 2014 Jun 1. PubMed 24880343.
Backbone
  Vector backbone: Unknown
  Vector type: Bacterial Expression
Growth in bacteria
  Bacterial resistance: Chloramphenicol, 25 μg/mL
  Growth temperature: 37°C
  Growth strain: DH5alpha
  Copy number: Low Copy
Gene/Insert
  Gene/Insert name: NcPAN2_1-368
  Species: Neurospora crassa
  Cloning method: Unknown
Terms and licenses: Academic/Nonprofit Terms; Industry Terms: Not Available to Industry
Depositor comments: ORF extracted from N. crassa Databank: NCU10733.7 Plasmids from this collection were made available to the research community and donated after the lab closed. Please note that the sequence provided by the depositing laboratory may be theoretical/predicted or based on Sanger sequencing results. There may be discrepancies between sequencing results obtained by Addgene and the depositor sequence. If an Addgene verified sequence is not available, please contact before placing your order to request that our lab fully sequence the plasmid.
How to cite: pnYC-NpM-NcPAN2_1-368_Y was a gift from Elisa Izaurralde (Addgene plasmid # 148102 ; http://n2t.net/addgene:148102 ; RRID:Addgene_148102)
