[The description below was written by a language model from this plasmid's Addgene catalogue record and pLannotate feature annotations shown in this document.]
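Description:
pnYC-NpM-NcPAN2_1-368_Y is a bacterial expression plasmid of 6,572 nt for producing an N-terminal fragment (residues 1–368) of the Neurospora crassa PAN2 protein in E. coli. The catalogue lists the backbone as unknown, but the annotated features point to a pACYC-type architecture: a p15A origin of replication, a chloramphenicol acetyltransferase gene with its own cat promoter as the selectable marker, and several disrupted remnants of a tetracycline resistance gene and its promoter flanking the expression cassette. These remnants suggest the cassette was inserted into the former tet locus. The p15A origin gives the low copy number noted in the record and is compatible with ColE1-type plasmids, so the vector can in principle be maintained alongside a second expression plasmid. Short fragments matching IS1, resD and the RSF origin are also annotated and appear to be backbone remnants.

The expression cassette runs from a T7 promoter under lac operator control, so transcription depends on T7 RNA polymerase and is inducible with IPTG. It continues through a phage T7 gene 10 ribosome binding site and ends at a T7 terminator. The open reading frame begins with a cytosolic maltose-binding protein lacking its signal sequence, which serves as an N-terminal solubility and affinity tag, followed by the PAN2 fragment. The PAN2 sequence was taken from the N. crassa database entry for locus NCU10733. A short downstream match to a T7 gene 10B-derived sequence is annotated just before the terminator. The record does not state whether a protease cleavage site separates MBP from PAN2. The plasmid comes from work on how a PAN3 dimer recruits the PAN2 exonuclease for mRNA deadenylation. The deposited sequence may be theoretical rather than fully verified.
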