Features (pLannotate 1.2.2; 18 found; start..end, strand, type, name):
    739..834     -  CDS            resD (fragment): REDF_ECOLI - Also known as D. Protein inferred from homology: Swiss-Prot protein existence level 3. Acts as a repressor of transcription and as a site-specific resolvase that cleaves at the RfsF site. From Escherichia coli (strain K12).
    824..881     +  CDS            TcR (fragment): tetracycline efflux protein; tet; confers resistance to tetracycline
    878..971     -  CDS            TcR (fragment): tetracycline efflux protein; tet; confers resistance to tetracycline
   1475..2375    -  CDS            TcR (fragment): tetracycline efflux protein; tet; confers resistance to tetracycline
   2402..2420    +  promoter       T7 promoter: promoter for bacteriophage T7 RNA polymerase
   2421..2445    +  protein_bind   lac operator: The lac repressor binds to the lac operator to inhibit transcription in E. coli. This inhibition can be relieved by adding lactose or isopropyl-β-D-thiogalactopyranoside (IPTG). lac repressor encoded by lacI
   2460..2482    +  RBS            RBS: efficient ribosome binding site from bacteriophage T7 gene 10 (Olins and Rangwala, 1989)
   2493..3589    +  CDS            MBP (fragment): maltose binding protein from E. coli; malE (mutated); This version of the gene does not encode a signal sequence, so MBP will remain in the cytosol.
   3635..4738    +  CDS            par-1 (fragment): PAN2_NEUCR - Also known as pan2 From Neurospora crassa (strain ATCC 24698 / 74-OR23-1A / CBS 708.71 / DSM 1257 / FGSC 987).
   4761..4810    +  CDS            SET1 (fragment): solubility-enhancement tag derived from T7 phage gene 10B
   4818..4865    +  terminator     T7 terminator: transcription terminator for bacteriophage T7 RNA polymerase
   4888..4992    -  CDS            TcR (fragment): tetracycline efflux protein; tet; confers resistance to tetracycline
   5040..5068    -  promoter       tet promoter: E. coli promoter for tetracycline efflux protein gene
   5180..5725    +  rep_origin     p15A ori: Plasmids containing the medium-copy-number p15A origin of replication can be propagated in E. coli cells that contain a second plasmid with the ColE1 origin.
   5813..5868    +  rep_origin     RSF ori (fragment): Plasmids containing the RSF 1030 origin of replication can be propagated in E. coli cells that contain additional plasmids with compatible origins.
   5987..6130    -  mobile_element IS1 (fragment): prokaryotic transposable element IS1
   6251..6353    +  promoter       cat promoter: promoter of the E. coli cat gene encoding chloramphenicol acetyltransferase
   6354..441     +  CDS            CmR (across the origin): chloramphenicol acetyltransferase; cat; confers resistance to chloramphenicol
>Addgene plasmid #148102 | pnYC-NpM-NcPAN2_1-368_Y | depositor full sequence | sequence record 290549 | Full Sequence
GGTATGGCAATGAAAGACGGTGAGCTGGTGATATGGGATAGTGTTCACCCTTGTTACACCGTTTTCCATG
AGCAAACTGAAACGTTTTCATCGCTCTGGAGTGAATACCACGACGATTTCCGGCAGTTTCTACACATATA
TTCGCAAGATGTGGCGTGTTACGGTGAAAACCTGGCCTATTTCCCTAAAGGGTTTATTGAGAATATGTTT
TTCGTCTCAGCCAATCCCTGGGTGAGTTTCACCAGTTTTGATTTAAACGTGGCCAATATGGACAACTTCT
TCGCCCCCGTTTTCACCATGGGCAAATATTATACGCAAGGCGACAAGGTGCTGATGCCGCTGGCGATTCA
GGTTCATCATGCCGTCTGTGATGGCTTCCATGTCGGCAGAATGCTTAATGAATTACAACAGTACTGCGAT
GAGTGGCAGGGCGGGGCGTAATTTTTTTAAGGCAGTTATTGGTGCCCTTAAACGCCTGGTGCTACGCCTG
AATAAGTGATAATAAGCGGATGAATGGCAGAAATTCGAAAGCAAATTCGACCCGGTCGTCGGTTCAGGGC
AGGGTCGTTAAATAGCCGCTTATGTCTATTGCTGGTTTACCGGTTTATTGACTACCGGAAGCAGTGTGAC
CGTGTGCTTCTCAAATGCCTGAGGCCAGTTTGCTCAGGCTCTCCCCGTGGAGGTAATAATTGACGATATG
ATCATTTATTCTGCCTCCCAGAGCCTGATAAAAACGGTTAGCGCTTCGTTAATACAGATGTAGGTGTTCC
ACAGGGTAGCCAGCAGCATCCTGCGATGCAGATCCGGAACATAATGGTGCAGGGCGCTTGTTTCGGCGTG
GGTATGGTGGCAGGCCCCGTGGCCGGGGGACTGTTGGGCGCTGCCGGCACCTGTCCTACGAGTTGCATGA
TAAAGAAGACAGTCATAAGTGCGGCGACGATAGTCATGCCCCGCGCCCACCGGAAGGAGCTACCGGACAG
CGGTGCGGACTGTTGTAACTCAGAATAAGAAATGAGGCCGCTCATGGCGTTGACTCTCAGTCATAGTATC
GTGGTATCACCGGTTGGTTCCACTCTCTGTTGCGGGCAACTTCAGCAGCACGTAGGGGACTTCCGCGTTT
CCAGACTTTACGAAACACGGAAACCGAAGACCATTCATGTTGTTGCTCAGGTCGCAGACGTTTTGCAGCA
GCAGTCGCTTCACGTTCGCTCGCGTATCGGTGATTCATTCTGCTAACCAGTAAGGCAACCCCGCCAGCCT
AGCCGGGTCCTCAACGACAGGAGCACGATCATGCGCACCCGTGGCCAGGACCCAACGCTGCCCGAGATGC
GCCGCGTGCGGCTGCTGGAGATGGCGGACGCGATGGATATGTTCTGCCAAGGGTTGGTTTGCGCATTCAC
AGTTCTCCGCAAGAATTGATTGGCTCCAATTCTTGGAGTGGTGAATCCGTTAGCGAGGTGCCGCCGGCTT
CCATTCAGGTCGAGGTGGCCCGGCTCCATGCACCGCGACGCAACGCGGGGAGGCAGACAAGGTATAGGGC
GGCGCCTACAATCCATGCCAACCCGTTCCATGTGCTCGCCGAGGCGGCATAAATCGCCGTGACGATCAGC
GGTCCAGTGATCGAAGTTAGGCTGGTAAGAGCCGCGAGCGATCCTTGAAGCTGTCCCTGATGGTCGTCAT
CTACCTGCCTGGACAGCATGGCCTGCAACGCGGGCATCCCGATGCCGCCGGAAGCGAGAAGAATCATAAT
GGGGAAGGCCATCCAGCCTCGCGTCGCGAACGCCAGCAAGACGTAGCCCAGCGCGTCGGCCGCCATGCCG
GCGATAATGGCCTGCTTCTCGCCGAAACGTTTGGTGGCGGGACCAGTGACGAAGGCTTGAGCGAGGGCGT
GCAAGATTCCGAATACCGCAAGCGACAGGCCGATCATCGTCGCGCTCCAGCGAAAGCGGTCCTCGCCGAA
AATGACCCAGAGCGCTGCCGGCACCTGTCCTACGAGTTGCATGATAAAGAAGACAGTCATAAGTGCGGCG
ACGATAGTCATGCCCCGCGCCCACCGGAAGGAGCTGACTGGGTTGAAGGCTCTCAAGGGCATCGGTCGAC
GCTCTCCCTTATGCGACTCCTGCATTAGGAAGCAGCCCAGTAGTAGGTTGAGGCCGTTGAGCACCGCCGC
CGCAAGGAATGGTGCATGCAAGGAGATGGCGCCCAACAGTCCCCCGGCCACGGGGCCTGCCACCATACCC
ACGCCGAAACAAGCGCTCATGAGCCCGAAGTGGCGAGCCCGATCTTCCCCATCGGTGATGTCGGCGATAT
AGGCGCCAGCAACCGCACCTGTGGCGCCGGTGATGCCGGCCACGATGCGTCCGGCGTAGAGGATCAGACT
AAGATCTCGATCCCGCGAAATTAATACGACTCACTATAGGGGAATTGTGAGCGGATAACAATTCCCCACT
AGTAATAATTTTGTTTAACTTTAAGAAGGAGATATACCATGGAAACTGAAGAAGGTAAACTGGTAATCTG
GATTAACGGCGATAAAGGCTATAACGGTCTCGCTGAAGTCGGTAAGAAATTCGAGAAAGATACCGGAATT
AAAGTCACCGTTGAGCATCCGGATAAACTGGAAGAGAAATTCCCACAGGTTGCGGCAACTGGCGATGGCC
CTGACATTATCTTCTGGGCACACGACCGCTTTGGTGGCTACGCTCAATCTGGCCTGTTGGCTGAAATCAC
CCCGGACAAAGCGTTCCAGGACAAGCTGTATCCGTTTACCTGGGATGCCGTACGTTACAACGGCAAGCTG
ATTGCTTACCCGATCGCTGTTGAAGCGTTATCGCTGATTTATAACAAAGACCTGCTGCCGAACCCGCCAA
AAACCTGGGAAGAGATCCCGGCGCTGGATAAAGAACTGAAAGCGAAAGGTAAGAGCGCCCTGATGTTCAA
CCTGCAAGAACCGTACTTCACCTGGCCGCTGATTGCTGCTGACGGGGGTTATGCGTTCAAGTATGAAAAC
GGCAAGTACGACATTAAAGACGTGGGCGTGGATAACGCTGGCGCGAAAGCGGGTCTGACCTTCCTGGTTG
ACCTGATTAAAAACAAACACATGAATGCAGACACCGATTACTCCATCGCAGAAGCTGCCTTTAATAAAGG
CGAAACAGCGATGACCATCAACGGCCCGTGGGCATGGTCCAACATCGACACCAGCAAAGTGAATTATGGT
GTAACGGTACTGCCGACCTTCAAGGGTCAACCATCCAAACCGTTCGTTGGCGTGCTGAGCGCAGGTATTA
ACGCCGCCAGTCCGAACAAAGAGCTGGCAAAAGAGTTCCTCGAAAACTATCTGCTGACTGATGAAGGTCT
GGAAGCGGTTAATAAAGACAAACCGCTGGGTGCCGTAGCGCTGAAGTCTTACGAGGAAGAGTTGGCGAAA
GATCCACGTATTGCCGCCACGATGGAAAACGCCCAGAAAGGTGAAATCATGCCGAACATCCCGCAGATGT
CCGCTTTCTGGTATGCCGTGCGTACTGCGGTGATCAACGCCGCCAGCGGTCGTCAGACTGTCGATGAAGC
CCTTAAAGACGCGCAGACTGGTACCGGCAGCGGCCTGGAAGTTCTGTTCCAGGGGCCCCATATGATGGAT
TCTCGGGATTGGACCCAGCTGGGCTGTGTTGCCTACCCGTCACCAATCCATCCAGACTACCATGCCGGAC
CCGCGTCGACAATAGCCTTCGACAACCAAGATGAGCTGCTATGGATCGGCACCCAAAAGGGCTTTGCCGG
CTCTTTCATCGGCCGCGAGCTCAAGCGATTCACTGCCTTCCGAATACACCCCGAAACCGACGGTCCCCTC
CGCCAATTCCTCTTCGTCGACAAGGGCGTCATCTTCCTCGGAAGCCGGAGCGTCTACATGGCAGCACGTA
GTGGCGTGCCCATCTGGAGTATCCGCCATGAGTCCATGCAGGATCTGCGTGCCATGTCCTTCACCAGCAA
GGGGACCTCCGAGATCCTCGTGGCCGGCTGGCAGAACAAGATGTTGGTGATTGACGTCAACAAGGGTGAG
GTCGTCAAGGAGCTCCCGACACAAGATCAGTACTCCTTCCTCAAGATGAGCCGGTACATTTGCGCGGCAA
CGAACAAGGGCACCGTCAACATACTGGACCCTATCACTTTTACTATCAAGAAACAATGGCAGGCCCACGG
GGCTTTCATCAACGATCTGGACACGTCCAACGACTTTATTGTCACCTGCGGTGGCTCACACAGGCAGACA
CACAACACCCCGGCCATACTCGACCCTTACGTCAAGGTGTTTGACCTGAAGAACATGAGTGCTATGAACC
CAGTTCCCTTTGCGCCGCTGGCCGCTCACGTGAGGATGCACCCGAGGATGTTGACAACGGCCATTGTCGT
CAACCAGGCGGGCCAGATCCACGTGACGGATCTGTTGAATCCAAGCAACAGCCAGGTCTGCTACACGCAG
CCTCAGGGCGTGGTGCTACATTTCGATGTGTCGAGAACCGGAGAAGGAAAAGCGCTTGCGGATAACAAGC
ACAACACCTACGTCTGGGGATCGCCCAACAAGATCCAGTTTACCGAGATAGGAATCCCGCCTCGGTTGCC
GGACCCTCCCCAGCCGTCATTGTTGCCGCCAGATCCAGACATGTTGGAGGAATTACCCCTGAGCCGCATC
GGCTTGCCTTATTACCGAGAACAGCTCTTCTCAGCCTTGCCGCCGGATTGAGCTAGCCCTAGGAGATCCG
GCTGCTAACAAAGCCCGAAAGGAAGCTGAGTTGGCTGCTGCCACCGCTGAGCAATAACTAGCATAACCCC
TTGGGGCCTCTAAACGGGTCTTGAGGGGTTTTTTGCTGAAAGGAGGAACTATATCCGGATATCCCGCAAG
AGGCCCGGCAGTACCGGCATAACCAAGCCTATGCCTACAGCATCCAGGGTGACGGTGCCGAGGATGACGA
TGAGCGCATTGTTAGATTTCATACACGGTGCCTGACTGCGTTAGCAATTTAACTGTGATAAACTACCGCA
TTAAAGCTTATCGATGATAAGCTGTCAAACATGAGAATTACAACTTATATCGTATGGGGCTGACTTCAGG
TGCTACATTTGAAGAGATAAATTGCACTGAAATCAAGAAATATTTTATCTGATTAATAAGATGATCTTCT
TGAGATCGTTTTGGTCTGCGCGTAATCTCTTGCTCTGAAAACGAAAAAACCGCCTTGCAGGGCGGTTTTT
CGAAGGTTCTCTGAGCTACCAACTCTTTGAACCGAGGTAACTGGCTTGGAGGAGCGCAGTCACCAAAACT
TGTCCTTTCAGTTTAGCCTTAACCGGCGCATGACTTCAAGACTAACTCCTCTAAATCAATTACCAGTGGC
TGCTGCCAGTGGTGCTTTTGCATGTCTTTCCGGGTTGGACTCAAGACGATAGTTACCGGATAAGGCGCAG
CGGTCGGACTGAACGGGGGGTTCGTGCATACAGTCCAGCTTGGAGCGAACTGCCTACCCGGAACTGAGTG
TCAGGCGTGGAATGAGACAAACGCGGCCATAACAGCGGAATGACACCGGTAAACCGAAAGGCAGGAACAG
GAGAGCGCACGAGGGAGCCGCCAGGGGGAAACGCCTGGTATCTTTATAGTCCTGTCGGGTTTCGCCACCA
CTGATTTGAGCGTCAGATTTCGTGATGCTTGTCAGGGGGGCGGAGCCTATGGAAAAACGGCTTTGCCGCG
GCCCTCTCACTTCCCTGTTAAGTATCTTCCTGGCATCTTCCAGGAAATCTCCGCCCCGTTCGTAAGCCAT
TTCCGCTCGCCGCAGTCGAACGACCGAGCGTAGCGAGTCAGTGAGCGAGGAAGCGGAATATATCCTGTAT
CACATATTCTGCTGACGCACCGGTGCAGCCTTTTTTCTCCTGCCACATGAAGCACTTCACTGACACCCTC
ATCAGTGCCAACATAGTAAGCCAGTATACACTCCCCTAGCGCTGATGTCCGGCGGTGCTTTTGCCGTTAC
GCACCACCCCGTCAGTAGCTGAACAGGAGGGACAGCTGATAGAAACAGAAGCCACTGGAGCACCTCAAAA
ACACCATCATACACTAAATCAGTAAGTTGGCAGCATCACCCGACGCACTTTGCGCCGAATAAATACCTGT
GACGGAAGATCACTTCGCAGAATAAATAAATCCTGGTGTCCCTGTTGATACCGGGAAGCCCTGGGCCAAC
TTTTGGCGAAAATGAGACGTTGATCGGCACGTAAGAGGTTCCAACTTTCACCATAATGAAATAAGATCAC
TACCGGGCGTATTTTTTGAGTTATCGAGATTTTCAGGAGCTAAGGAAGCTAAAATGGAGAAAAAAATCAC
TGGATATACCACCGTTGATATATCCCAATGGCATCGTAAAGAACATTTTGAGGCATTTCAGTCAGTTGCT
CAATGTACCTATAACCAGACCGTTCAGCTGGATATTACGGCCTTTTTAAAGACCGTAAAGAAAAATAAGC
ACAAGTTTTATCCGGCCTTTATTCACATTCTTGCCCGCCTGATGAATGCTCATCCGGAATTC
